>Addgene plasmid #78668 | 36INS-J23100_FB | depositor full sequence | sequence record 147253 | 36INS-J23100_FB sequence 2179 bps
CGCTCCTGCAGTATTCATTTTCAGCTTACGGAAGGTAGATTTGACGGCTAGCTCAGTCCTAGGTACAGTG
CTAGCTACTAGAGACCTACTAGTAGCGGCCGCTGCAGGCTTCCTCGCTCACTGACTCGCTGCGCTCGGTC
GTTCGGCTGCGGCGAGCGGTATCAGCTCACTCAAAGGCGGTAATACGGTTATCCACAGAATCAGGGGATA
ACGCAGGAAAGAACATGTGAGCAAAAGGCCAGCAAAAGGCCAGGAACCGTAAAAAGGCCGCGTTGCTGGC
GTTTTTCCACAGGCTCCGCCCCCCTGACGAGCATCACAAAAATCGACGCTCAAGTCAGAGGTGGCGAAAC
CCGACAGGACTATAAAGATACCAGGCGTTTCCCCCTGGAAGCTCCCTCGTGCGCTCTCCTGTTCCGACCC
TGCCGCTTACCGGATACCTGTCCGCCTTTCTCCCTTCGGGAAGCGTGGCGCTTTCTCATAGCTCACGCTG
TAGGTATCTCAGTTCGGTGTAGGTCGTTCGCTCCAAGCTGGGCTGTGTGCACGAACCCCCCGTTCAGCCC
GACCGCTGCGCCTTATCCGGTAACTATCGTCTTGAGTCCAACCCGGTAAGACACGACTTATCGCCACTGG
CAGCAGCCACTGGTAACAGGATTAGCAGAGCGAGGTATGTAGGCGGTGCTACAGAGTTCTTGAAGTGGTG
GCCTAACTACGGCTACACTAGAAGAACAGTATTTGGTATCTGCGCTCTGCTGAAGCCAGTTACCTTCGGA
AAAAGAGTTGGTAGCTCTTGATCCGGCAAACAAACCACCGCTGGTAGCGGTGGTTTTTTTGTTTGCAAGC
AGCAGATTACGCGCAGAAAAAAAGGATCTCAAGAAGATCCTTTGATCTTTTCTACGGGGTCTGACGCTCA
GTGGAACGAAAACTCACGTTAAGGGATTTTGGTCATGAGATTATCAAAAAGGATCTTCACCTAGATCCTT
TTAAATTAAAAATGAAGTTTTAAATCAATCTAAAGTATATATGAGTAAACTTGGTCTGACAGTTACCAAT
GCTTAATCAGTGAGGCACCTATCTCAGCGATCTGTCTATTTCGTTCATCCATAGTTGCCTGACTCCCCGT
CGTGTAGATAACTACGATACGGGAGGGCTTACCATCTGGCCCCAGTGCTGCAATGATACCGCGCGACCCA
CGCTCACCGGCTCCAGATTTATCAGCAATAAACCAGCCAGCCGGAAGGGCCGAGCGCAGAAGTGGTCCTG
CAACTTTATCCGCCTCCATCCAGTCTATTAATTGTTGCCGGGAAGCTAGAGTAAGTAGTTCGCCAGTTAA
TAGTTTGCGCAACGTTGTTGCCATTGCTACAGGCATCGTGGTGTCACGCTCGTCGTTTGGTATGGCTTCA
TTCAGCTCCGGTTCCCAACGATCAAGGCGAGTTACATGATCCCCCATGTTGTGCAAAAAAGCGGTTAGCT
CCTTCGGTCCTCCGATCGTTGTCAGAAGTAAGTTGGCCGCAGTGTTATCACTCATGGTTATGGCAGCACT
GCATAATTCTCTTACTGTCATGCCATCCGTAAGATGCTTTTCTGTGACTGGTGAGTACTCAACCAAGTCA
TTCTGAGAATAGTGTATGCGGCGACCGAGTTGCTCTTGCCCGGCGTCAATACGGGATAATACCGCGCCAC
ATAGCAGAACTTTAAAAGTGCTCATCATTGGAAAACGTTCTTCGGGGCGAAAACTCTCAAGGATCTTACC
GCTGTTGAGATCCAGTTCGATGTAACCCACTCGTGCACCCAACTGATCTTCAGCATCTTTTACTTTCACC
AGCGTTTCTGGGTGAGCAAAAACAGGAAGGCAAAATGCCGCAAAAAAGGGAATAAGGGCGACACGGAAAT
GTTGAATACTCATACTCTTCCTTTTTCAATATTATTGAAGCATTTATCAGGGTTATTGTCTCATGAGCGG
ATACATATTTGAATGTATTTAGAAAAATAAACAAATAGGGGTTCCGCGCACATTTCCCCGAAAAGTGCCA
CCTGACGTCTAAGAAACCATTATTATCATGACATTAACCTATAAAAATAGGCGTATCACGAGGCAGAATT
TCAGATAAAAAAAATCCTTAGCTTTCGCTAAGGATGATTTCTGGAATTCGCGGCCGCTTCTAGAGACTAG
TGGGTCTCA
Features (pLannotate 1.2.2; 7 found; start..end, strand, type, name):
     41..65      +  promoter       J23119(SpeI) promoter (fragment): bacterial promoter (Registry of Standard Biological Parts BBa J23119) modified to end with an SpeI site
     87..107     +  misc_feature   BioBrick suffix: universal suffix for all parts
    284..872     -  rep_origin     ori: high-copy-number ColE1/pMB1/pBR322/pUC origin of replication
   1043..1903    -  CDS            AmpR: β-lactamase; bla; confers resistance to ampicillin, carbenicillin, and related antibiotics
   1904..2008    -  promoter       AmpR promoter: bla
   2098..2141    -  terminator     bacterial terminator: putative bacterial transcription terminator
   2144..2165    +  misc_feature   BioBrick prefix: BioBrick prefix for parts that do not start with "ATG"
