[The description below was written by a language model from this plasmid's Addgene catalogue record and pLannotate feature annotations shown in this document.]
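Description:
36INS-J23100_FB is a small, high-copy synthetic-biology part plasmid for E. coli, built in the DVA backbone used as a destination vector for basic parts in the MoClo (modular Golden Gate) assembly system. It is propagated through a ColE1/pUC-type origin of replication and selected with ampicillin via a β-lactamase gene driven by its own bla promoter. The annotated sequence also shows remnants of BioBrick prefix and suffix sequences and a putative bacterial transcription terminator flanking the part position. These are consistent with a BioBrick-derived backbone. The catalogue lists a total size of 2,094 bp, whereas the deposited full sequence is 2,179 nt; the record does not explain this difference.

The payload is a 71 bp synthetic insert: an insulated version of the constitutive Anderson-series promoter BBa_J23100, preceded by a 36-nucleotide DNA spacer that was selected empirically. The automated annotation labels the promoter region as a fragment of the closely related J23119 promoter, which reflects sequence similarity within that promoter family rather than a different part. The spacer is meant to buffer the promoter from its upstream sequence, so that its activity depends less on the DNA placed next to it during assembly. The part was cloned using BbsI sites that were destroyed in the process. The "FB" designation indicates that it carries the F and B MoClo fusion sites, which determine where it can be placed in a multi-part assembly.

The plasmid serves as a reusable promoter module for building bacterial transcription units and genetic circuits in which more predictable, context-independent expression is wanted.
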