Addgene plasmid #78668: 36INS-J23100_FB
Purpose: Insulated MoClo promoter for E. coli. 36nt DNA spacer empirically selected. Modified from BBa_J23100. [F:36INS-J23100:B]
Depositing lab: Douglas Densmore. Depositing organization: Boston University Main Campus. Publication: Reducing DNA context dependence in bacterial promoters. Carr SB, Beal J, Densmore DM. PLoS One. 2017 Apr 19;12(4):e0176013. doi: 10.1371/journal.pone.0176013. eCollection 2017. PubMed 28422998.
Backbone
  Vector backbone: DVA
  Backbone size w/o insert (bp): 2023
  Total vector size (bp): 2094
  Vector type: Synthetic Biology
Growth in bacteria
  Bacterial resistance: Ampicillin, 100 μg/mL
  Growth temperature: 37°C
  Growth strain: DH5alpha
  Copy number: High Copy
Gene/Insert
  Gene/Insert name: Insulated J23100 Promoter (alt name: 36INS-J23100_FB)
  Species: Synthetic
  Insert size (bp): 71
  Cloning method: Restriction Enzyme; 5′ cloning site BbsI (destroyed during cloning); 3′ cloning site BbsI (destroyed during cloning)
  Sequencing primers: 5′ TGCCACCTGACGTCTAAGAA; 3′ ATTACCGCCTTTGAGTGAGC
Terms and licenses: Academic/Nonprofit Terms; Industry Terms: Not Available to Industry
How to cite: 36INS-J23100_FB was a gift from Douglas Densmore (Addgene plasmid # 78668 ; http://n2t.net/addgene:78668 ; RRID:Addgene_78668)
