>Addgene plasmid #78668 | 36INS-J23100_FB | addgene partial sequence | sequence record 154534 | MoCloR 5'-gccacctgacgtctaagaaacc-3'
AATAGGCGTATCACGAGGCAGAATTTCAGATAAAAAAAATCCTTAGCTTTCGCTAAGGATGATTTCTGGA
ATTCGCGGCCGCTTCTAGAGACTAGTGGGTCTCACGCTCCTGCAGTATTCATTTTCAGCTTACGGAAGGT
AGATTTGACGGCTAGCTCAGTCCTAGGTACAGTGCTAGCTACTAGAGACCTACTAGTAGCGGCCGCTGCA
GGCTTCCTCGCTCACTGACTCGCTGCGCTCGGTCGTTCGGCTGCGGCGAGCGGTATCAGCTCACTCAAAG
GCGGTAATACGGTTATCCACAGAATCAGGGGATAACGCAGGAAAGAACATGTGAGCAAAAGGCCAGCAAA
AGGCCAGGAACCGTAAAAAGGCCGCGTTGCTGGCGTTTTTCCACAGGCTCCGCCCCCCTGACGAGCATCA
CAAAAATCGACGCTCAAGTCAGAGGTGGCGAAACCCGACAGGACTATAAAGATACCAGGCGTTTCCCCCT
GGAAGCTCCCTCGTGCGCTCTCCTGTTCCGACCCTGCCGCTTACCGGATACCTGTCCGCCTTTCTCCCTT
CGGGAAGCGTGGCGCTTTCTCATAGCTCACGCTGTAGGTATCTCAGTTCGGTGTAGGTCGTTCGCTCCAA
GCTGGGCTGTGTGCACGAACCCCCCGTTCAGCCCGACCGCTGCGCCTTATCCGGTAACTATCGTCTTGAG
TCCAACCCGGTAAGACACGACTTATCGCCACTGGCAGCAGCCACTGGTAACAGGATTAGCAGAGCGAGGT
ATGTAGGCGGTGCTACAGAGTTCTTGAAGTGGTGGCCTAACTACGGCTACACTAGAAGAACAGTATTTGG
TATCTGCGCTCTGCTGA
