>Addgene plasmid #78668 | 36INS-J23100_FB | addgene partial sequence | sequence record 154535 | ASK-FN2 5'-CGGCCTTTTTACGGTTCCTG-3'
ACCGCTCGCCGCAGCCGAACGACCGAGCGCAGCGAGTCAGTGAGCGAGGAAGCCTGCAGCGGCCGCTACT
AGTAGGTCTCTAGTAGCTAGCACTGTACCTAGGACTGAGCTAGCCGTCAAATCTACCTTCCGTAAGCTGA
AAATGAATACTGCAGGAGCGTGAGACCCACTAGTCTCTAGAAGCGGCCGCGAATTCCAGAAATCATCCTT
AGCGAAAGCTAAGGATTTTTTTTATCTGAAATTCTGCCTCGTGATACGCCTATTTTTATAGGTTAATGTC
ATGATAATAATGGTTTCTTAGACGTCAGGTGGCACTTTTCGGGGAAATGTGCGCGGAACCCCTATTTGTT
TATTTTTCTAAATACATTCAAATATGTATCCGCTCATGAGACAATAACCCTGATAAATGCTTCAATAATA
TTGAAAAAGGAAGAGTATGAGTATTCAACATTTCCGTGTCGCCCTTATTCCCTTTTTTGCGGCATTTTGC
CTTCCTGTTTTTGCTCACCCAGAAACGCTGGTGAAAGTAAAAGATGCTGAAGATCAGTTGGGTGCACGAG
TGGGTTACATCGAACTGGATCTCAACAGCGGTAAGATCCTTGAGAGTTTTCGCCCCGAAGAACGTTTTCC
AATGATGAGCACTTTTAAAGTTCTGCTATGTGGCGCGGTATTATCCCGTATTGACGCCGGGCA
